Addgene plasmid #153843: pGBW-m4133342
Purpose: Mammalian expression plasmid for SARS-CoV-2 nsp11
Depositing lab: Ginkgo Bioworks & Benjie Chen. Depositing organization: Ginkgo Bioworks.
Backbone
  Vector backbone: pTwist_CMV_6
  Backbone size w/o insert (bp): 4180
  Vector type: Mammalian Expression
Growth in bacteria
  Bacterial resistance: Ampicillin, 100 μg/mL
  Growth temperature: 37°C
  Growth strain: DH5alpha
  Copy number: High Copy
Gene/Insert
  Gene/Insert name: SARS-CoV-2 nsp11
  Species: Severe acute respiratory syndrome coronavirus 2
  Insert size (bp): 32
  Mutation: wt
  Entrez Gene: ORF1ab (a.k.a. GU280_gp01)
  Promoter: CMV
  Tag / fusion protein: Cleavable TEV;CBP (C terminal on backbone)
  Cloning method: Unknown
Resource information
  A portion of this plasmid was derived from a plasmid made by: GinkgoBioworks
Depositor comments: NCBI reference sequence: 43740578
How to cite: pGBW-m4133342 was a gift from Ginkgo Bioworks & Benjie Chen (Addgene plasmid # 153843 ; http://n2t.net/addgene:153843 ; RRID:Addgene_153843)
