[The description below was written by a language model from this plasmid's Addgene catalogue record and pLannotate feature annotations shown in this document.]
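Description:
pGBW-m4133342 is a mammalian expression plasmid for nsp11 of SARS-CoV-2, built on the pTwist_CMV_6 backbone. It is maintained in E. coli as a high-copy plasmid through a ColE1/pUC-type origin of replication and selected with ampicillin via a full-length β-lactamase (AmpR) gene. The sequenced record is about 4.3 kb. The annotation shows no mammalian selection marker or episomal origin, which suggests transient transfection, although the record does not say so explicitly.

The insert is the wild-type nsp11 coding segment, a very short peptide (recorded insert size only 32 bp) derived from the viral ORF1ab polyprotein region. It is too small to have been picked up as a feature in the automated annotation. Expression is driven by the human cytomegalovirus immediate-early enhancer together with CMV promoter elements; the annotation software labels these as a fragment plus a truncated CMVd2 form, while the catalogue simply lists CMV. Because the sequence is circular, the open reading frame runs across the numbering origin into a backbone-encoded C-terminal tag, described as a TEV-cleavable calmodulin-binding peptide (CBP). Only a fragment of the CBP is annotated and the TEV site is not annotated. An SV40 polyadenylation signal lies downstream, annotated on the reverse strand. The expression unit is flanked by 5' and 3' β-globin insulator elements, T7 and rrnG transcription terminators and a synthetic poly(A) signal, which help isolate it from read-through transcription originating in the backbone.

The CBP tag permits calcium-dependent capture on calmodulin resin, and TEV cleavage would allow its removal, making the construct suitable for expression, purification or interaction studies of nsp11 in mammalian cells.
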