Features (pLannotate 1.2.2; 16 found; start..end, strand, type, name):
     68..84      +  CDS            CBP (fragment): calmodulin-binding peptide derived from skeletal muscle myosin light chain kinase; binds calmodulin with nanomolar affinity in the presence of calcium
    192..313     -  polyA_signal   SV40 poly(A) signal: SV40 polyadenylation signal
    336..405     -  CDS            large T antigen (fragment): large T antigen from SV40 (simian virus 40)
    428..474     +  terminator     T7 terminator: transcription terminator for bacteriophage T7 RNA polymerase
    504..640     +  terminator     rrnG terminator: transcription terminator from the E. coli ribosomal RNA rrnG operon (Albrechtsen et al., 1991)
    685..756     +  misc_feature   3' β-globin insulator: insulator downstream of the human β-globin locus (Farrell et al., 2002)
    982..1570    -  rep_origin     ori: high-copy-number ColE1/pMB1/pBR322/pUC origin of replication
   1742..1806    -  CDS            bla(M) (fragment): β-lactamase lacking the signal sequence; bla(M); allows cytosolic expression of β-lactamase
   2316..3176    +  CDS            AmpR: β-lactamase; bla; confers resistance to ampicillin, carbenicillin, and related antibiotics
   3189..3325    +  terminator     rrnG terminator: transcription terminator from the E. coli ribosomal RNA rrnG operon (Albrechtsen et al., 1991)
   3477..3548    +  misc_feature   5' β-globin insulator: insulator upstream of the human β-globin locus (Farrell et al., 2002)
   3553..3599    -  terminator     T7 terminator: transcription terminator for bacteriophage T7 RNA polymerase
   3617..3665    -  polyA_signal   poly(A) signal: synthetic polyadenylation signal
   3746..4049    +  enhancer       CMV enhancer: human cytomegalovirus immediate early enhancer
   4122..4139    -  promoter       CMV promoter (fragment): human cytomegalovirus (CMV) immediate early promoter
   4202..4253    +  promoter       CMVd2 promoter: truncated human cytomegalovirus (CMV) immediate early promoter that yields moderately reduced expression relative to the full-length promoter
>Addgene plasmid #153843 | pGBW-m4133342 | addgene full sequence | sequence record 304504 | Ginkgo NGS Result
CACCATGGCTGATGCACAATCGTTTTTAAACGGGTTTGCGGAAAACCTTTACTTTCAGTCGAAGAGGCGA
TGGAAAAAGAATTTTATCGCGGTGAGTGCAGCCAACAGATTCAAAAAGATATCCTCGTCTGGTGCCCTCT
AAGCTAGCTTGACTGACTGAGATACAGCGTACCTTCAGCTCACAGACATGATAAGATACATTGATGAGTT
TGGACAAACCACAACTAGAATGCAGTGAAAAAAATGCTTTATTTGTGAAATTTGTGATGCTATTGCTTTA
TTTGTAACCATTATAAGCTGCAATAAACAAGTTAACAACAACAATTGCATTCATTTTATGTTTCAGGTTC
AGGGGGAGGTGTGGGAGGTTTTTTAAAGCAAGTAAAACCTCTACAAATGTGGTATTGGCCCATCTCTATC
GGTATCGTAGCATAACCCCTTGGGGCCTCTAAACGGGTCTTGAGGGGTTTTTTGTGCCCCTCGGGCCGGA
TTGCTATCTACCGGCATTGGCGCAGAAAAAAATGCCTGATGCGACGCTGCGCGTCTTATACTCCCACATA
TGCCAGATTCAGCAACGGATACGGCTTCCCCAACTTGCCCACTTCCATACGTGTCCTCCTTACCAGAAAT
TTATCCTTAAGGTCGTCAGCTATCCTGCAGGCGATCTCTCGATTTCGATCAAGACATTCCTTTAATGGTC
TTTTCTGGACACCACTAGGGGTCAGAAGTAGTTCATCAAACTTTCTTCCCTCCCTAATCTCATTGGTTAC
CTTGGGCTATCGAAACTTAATTAACCAGTCAAGTCAGCTACTTGGCGAGATCGACTTGTCTGGGTTTCGA
CTACGCTCAGAATTGCGTCAGTCAAGTTCGATCTGGTCCTTGCTATTGCACCCGTTCTCCGATTACGAGT
TTCATTTAAATCATGTGAGCAAAAGGCCAGCAAAAGGCCAGGAACCGTAAAAAGGCCGCGTTGCTGGCGT
TTTTCCATAGGCTCCGCCCCCCTGACGAGCATCACAAAAATCGACGCTCAAGTCAGAGGTGGCGAAACCC
GACAGGACTATAAAGATACCAGGCGTTTCCCCCTGGAAGCTCCCTCGTGCGCTCTCCTGTTCCGACCCTG
CCGCTTACCGGATACCTGTCCGCCTTTCTCCCTTCGGGAAGCGTGGCGCTTTCTCATAGCTCACGCTGTA
GGTATCTCAGTTCGGTGTAGGTCGTTCGCTCCAAGCTGGGCTGTGTGCACGAACCCCCCGTTCAGCCCGA
CCGCTGCGCCTTATCCGGTAACTATCGTCTTGAGTCCAACCCGGTAAGACACGACTTATCGCCACTGGCA
GCAGCCACTGGTAACAGGATTAGCAGAGCGAGGTATGTAGGCGGTGCTACAGAGTTCTTGAAGTGGTGGC
CTAACTACGGCTACACTAGAAGAACAGTATTTGGTATCTGCGCTCTGCTGAAGCCAGTTACCTTCGGAAA
AAGAGTTGGTAGCTCTTGATCCGGCAAACAAACCACCGCTGGTAGCGGTGGTTTTTTTGTTTGCAAGCAG
CAGATTACGCGCAGAAAAAAAGGATCTCAAGAAGATCCTTTGATCTTTTCTACGGGGTCTGACGCTCAGT
GGAACGAAAACTCACGTTAAGGGATTTTGGTCATGAGATTATCAAAAAGGATCTTCACCTAGATCCTTTT
AAATTAAAAATGAAGTTTTAAATCAATCTAAAGTATATATGAGTAAACTTGGTCTGACAGTTACCAATGC
TTAATCAGTGAGGCACCTATCTCAGCGATCTGTCTATTTCGTTCATCCATAGTTGCATTTAAATTTCCGA
ACTCTCCAAGGCCCTCGTCGGAAAATCTTCAAACCTTTCGTCCGATCCATCTTGCAGGCTACCTCTCGAA
CGAACTATCGCAAGTCTCTTGGCCGGCCTTGCGCCTTGGCTATTGCTTGGCAGCGCCTATCGCCAGGTAT
TACTCCAATCCCGAATATCCGAGATCGGGATCACCCGAGAGAAGTTCAACCTACATCCTCAATCCCGATC
TATCCGAGATCCGAGGAATATCGAAATCGGGGCGCGCCTGGTGTACCGAGAACGATCCTCTCAGTGCGAG
TCTCGACGATCCATATCGTTGCTTGGCAGTCAGCCAGTCGGAATCCAGCTTGGGACCCAGGAAGTCCAAT
CGTCAGATATTGTACTCAAGCCTGGTCACGGCAGCGTACCGATCTGTTTAAACCTAGATATTGATAGTCT
GATCGGTCAACGTATAATCGAGTCCTAGCTTTTGCAAACATCTATCAAGAGACAGGATCAGCAGGAGGCT
TTCGCATGAGTATTCAACATTTCCGTGTCGCCCTTATTCCCTTTTTTGCGGCATTTTGCCTTCCTGTTTT
TGCTCACCCAGAAACGCTGGTGAAAGTAAAAGATGCTGAAGATCAGTTGGGTGCGCGAGTGGGTTACATC
GAACTGGATCTCAACAGCGGTAAGATCCTTGAGAGTTTTCGCCCCGAAGAACGCTTTCCAATGATGAGCA
CTTTTAAAGTTCTGCTATGTGGCGCGGTATTATCCCGTATTGACGCCGGGCAAGAGCAACTCGGTCGCCG
CATACACTATTCTCAGAATGACTTGGTTGAGTATTCACCAGTCACAGAAAAGCATCTTACGGATGGCATG
ACAGTAAGAGAATTATGCAGTGCTGCCATAACCATGAGTGATAACACTGCGGCCAACTTACTTCTGACAA
CGATTGGAGGACCGAAGGAGCTAACCGCTTTTTTGCACAACATGGGGGATCATGTAACTCGCCTTGATCG
TTGGGAACCGGAGCTGAATGAAGCCATACCAAACGACGAGCGTGACACCACGATGCCTGTAGCAATGGCA
ACAACCTTGCGTAAACTATTAACTGGCGAACTACTTACTCTAGCTTCCCGGCAACAGTTGATAGACTGGA
TGGAGGCGGATAAAGTTGCAGGACCACTTCTGCGCTCGGCCCTTCCGGCTGGCTGGTTTATTGCTGATAA
ATCTGGAGCCGGTGAGCGTGGGTCTCGCGGTATCATTGCAGCACTGGGGCCAGATGGTAAGCCCTCCCGT
ATCGTAGTTATCTACACGACGGGGAGTCAGGCAACTATGGATGAACGAAATAGACAGATCGCTGAGATAG
GTGCCTCACTGATTAAGCATTGGTAACCGATTCTAGGTGCATTGGCGCAGAAAAAAATGCCTGATGCGAC
GCTGCGCGTCTTATACTCCCACATATGCCAGATTCAGCAACGGATACGGCTTCCCCAACTTGCCCACTTC
CATACGTGTCCTCCTTACCAGAAATTTATCCTTAAGATCCCGAATCGTTTAAACTCGACTCTGGCTCTAT
CGAATCTCCGTCGTTTCGAGCTTACGCGAACAGCCGTGGCGCTCATTTGCTCGTCGGGCATCGAATCTCG
TCAGCTATCGTCAGCTTACCTTTTTGGCAGCGATCGCGGCTCCCGACATCTTGGACCATTAGCTCCACAG
GTATCTTCTTCCCTCTAGTGGTCATAACAGCAGCTTCAGCTACCTCTCAATTCAAAAAACCCCTCAAGAC
CCGTTTAGAGGCCCCAAGGGGTTATGCTATCAATCGTTGCGTTACACACACAAAAAACCAACACACATCC
ATCTTCGATGGATAGCGATTTTATTATCTAACTGCTGATCGAGTGTAGCCAGATCTAGTAATCAATTACG
GGGTCATTAGTTCATAGCCCATATATGGAGTTCCGCGTTACATAACTTACGGTAAATGGCCCGCCTGGCT
GACCGCCCAACGACCCCCGCCCATTGACGTCAATAATGACGTATGTTCCCATAGTAACGCCAATAGGGAC
TTTCCATTGACGTCAATGGGTGGAGTATTTACGGTAAACTGCCCACTTGGCAGTACATCAAGTGTATCAT
ATGCCAAGTACGCCCCCTATTGACGTCAATGACGGTAAATGGCCCGCCTGGCATTATGCCCAGTACATGA
CCTTATGGGACTTTCCTACTTGGCAGTACATCTACGTATTAGTCATCGCTATTACCATGCTGATGCGGTT
TTGGCAGTACATCAATGGGCGTGGATAGCGGTTTGACTCACGGGGATTTCCAAGTCTCCACCCCATTGAC
GTCAATGGGAGTTTGTTTTGGCACCAAAATCAACGGGACTTTCCAAAATGTCGTAACAACTCCGCCCCAT
TGACGCAAATGGGCGGTAGGCGTGTACGGTGGGAGGTCTATATAAGCAGAGCTGGTTTAGTGAACCGTCA
GATCAGATCTTTGTCGATCCTACCATCCACTCGACACACCCGCCAGCGGCCGC
